>Addgene plasmid #146826 | pAc5.1B-EGFP-DmGW182-AvrII-dsRNAres_L | depositor full sequence | sequence record 289273 | Full Sequence
CTTCAAGGAATTAATTCTATATTCTAAAAACACAAATGATACTTCTAAAAAAAATCATGAATGGCATCAA
CTCTGAATCAAATCTTTGCAGATGCACCTACTTCTCATTTCCACTGTCACATCATTTTTCCAGATCTCGC
TGCCTGTTATGTGGCCCACAAACCAAGACACGTTTTATGGCCATTAAAGCTGGCTGATCGTCGCCAAACA
CCAAATACATATCAATATGTACATTCGAGAAAGAAGCGATCAAAGAAGCGTCTTCGGGCGAGTAGGAGAA
TGCGGAGGAGAAGGAGAACGAGCTGATCTAGTATCTCTCCACAATCCAATGCCAACTGACCAACTGGCCA
TATTCGGAGCAATTTGAAGCCAATTTCCATCGCCTGGCGATCGCTCCATTCTTGGCTATATGTTTTTCAC
CGTTCCCGGGGCCATTTTCAAAGACTCGTCGGTAAGATAAGATTGTGTCACTCGCTGTCTCTCTTCATTT
GTCGAAGAATGCTGAGGAATTTCGCGATGACGTCGGCGAGTATTTTGAAGAATGAGAATAATTTGTATTT
ATACGAAAATCAGTTAGTGGAATTTTCTACAAAAACATGTTATCTATAGATAATTTTGTTGCAAAATATG
TTGACTATGACAAAGATTGTATGTATATACCTTTAATGTATTCTCATTTTCTTATGTATTTATAATGGCA
ATGATGATACTGATGATATTTTAAGATGATGCCAGACCACAGGCTGATTTCTGCGTCTTTTGCCGAACGC
AGTGCATGTGCGGTTGTTGTTTTTTGGAATAGTTTCAATTTTCGGACTGTCCGCTTTGATTTCAGTTTCT
TGGCTTATTCAAAAAGCAAAGTAAAGCCAAAAAAGCGAGATGGCAATACCAAATGCGGCAAAACGGTAGT
GGAAGGAAAGGGGTGCGGGGCAGCGGAAGGAAGGGTGGGGCGGGGCGTGGCGGGGTCTGTGGCTGGGCGC
GACGTCACCGACGTTGGAGCCACTCCTTTGACCATGTGTGCGTGTGTGTATTATTCGTGTCTCGCCACTC
GCCGGTTGTTTTTTTCTTTTTATCTCGCTCTCTCTAGCGCCATCTCGTACGCATGCTCAACGCACCGCAT
GTTGCCGTGTCCTTTATGCGTCATTTTGGCTCGAAATAGGCAATTATTTAAACAAAGATTAGTCAACGAA
AACGCTAAAATAAATAAGTCTACAATATGGTTACTTATTGCCATGTGTGTGCAGCCAACGATAGCAACAA
AAGCAACAACACAGTGGCTTTCCCTCTTTCACTTTTTGTTTGCAAGCGCGTGCGAGCAAGACGGCACGAC
CGGCAAACGCAATTACGCTGACAAAGAGCAGACGAAGTTTTGGCCGAAAAACATCAAGGCGCCTGATACG
AATGCATTTGCAATAACAATTGCGATATTTAATATTGTTTATGAAGCTGTTTGACTTCAAAACACACAAA
AAAAAAAATAAAACAAATTATTTGAAAGAGAATTAGGAATCGGACAGCTTATCGTTACGGGCTAACAGCA
CACCGAGACGAAATAGCTTACCTGACGTCACAGCCTCTGGAAGAACTGCCGCCAAGCAGAGAGAGAGAGA
AAAAGAGGGAGAGCAGCTTAGACCGCATGTGCTTGTGTGTGAGGCGTCTCTCTCTTCGTCTCCTGTTTGC
GCAAACGCATAGACTGCACTGAGAAAATCGATTACCTATTTTTTATGAATGAATATTTGCACTATTACTA
TTCAAAACTATTAAGATAGCAATCACATTCAATAGCCAAATACTATACCACCTGAGCGATGCAACGAAAT
GATCAATTTGAGCAAAAATGCTGCATATTTAGGACGGCATCATTATAGAAATGCTTCTTGCTGTGTACTT
TTCTCTCGTCTGGCAGCTGTTTCGCCGTTATTGTTAAAACCGGCTTAAGTTAGGTGTGTTTTCTACGACT
AGTGATGCCCCTACTAGAAGATGTGTGTTGCACAAATGTCCCTGAATAACCAATTTGAAGTGCAGATAGC
AGTAAACGTAAGCTAATATGAATATTATTTAACTGTAATGTTTTAATATCGCTGGACATTACTAATAAAC
CCACTATAAACACATGTACATATGTATGTTTTGGCATACAATGAGTAGTTGGGGAAAAAATGTGTAAAAG
CACCGTGACCATCACAGCATAAAGATAACCAGCTGAAGTATCGAATATGAGTAACCCCCAAATTGAATCA
CATGCCGCAACTGATAGGACCCATGGAAGTACACTCTTCATGGCGATATACAAGACACACACAAGCACGA
ACACCCAGTTGCGGAGGAAATTCTCCGTAAATGAAAACCCAATCGGCGAACAATTCATACCCATATATGG
TAAAAGTTTTGAACGCGACTTGAGAGCGGAGAGCATTGCGGCTGATAAGGTTTTAGCGCTAAGCGGGCTT
TATAAAACGGGCTGCGGGACCAGTTTTCATATCACTACCGTTTGAGTTCTTGTGCTGTGTGGATACTCCT
CCCGACACAAAGCCGCTCCATCAGCCAGCAGTCGTCTAATCCAGAGACCCCGGATCGGGGTACCAACATG
GTGAGCAAGGGCGAGGAGCTGTTCACCGGGGTGGTGCCCATCCTGGTCGAGCTGGACGGCGACGTAAACG
GCCACAAGTTCAGCGTGTCCGGCGAGGGCGAGGGCGATGCCACCTACGGCAAGCTGACCCTGAAGTTCAT
CTGCACCACCGGCAAGCTGCCCGTGCCCTGGCCCACCCTCGTGACCACCCTGACCTACGGCGTGCAGTGC
TTCAGCCGCTACCCCGACCACATGAAGCAGCACGACTTCTTCAAGTCCGCCATGCCCGAAGGCTACGTCC
AGGAGCGCACCATCTTCTTCAAGGACGACGGCAACTACAAGACCCGCGCCGAGGTGAAGTTCGAGGGCGA
CACCCTGGTGAACCGCATCGAGCTGAAGGGCATCGACTTCAAGGAGGACGGCAACATCCTGGGGCACAAG
CTGGAGTACAACTACAACAGCCACAACGTCTATATCATGGCCGACAAGCAGAAGAACGGCATCAAGGTGA
ACTTCAAGATCCGCCACAACATCGAGGACGGCAGCGTGCAGCTCGCCGACCACTACCAGCAGAACACCCC
CATCGGCGACGGCCCCGTGCTGCTGCCCGACAACCACTACCTGAGCACCCAGTCCGCCCTGAGCAAAGAC
CCCAACGAGAAGCGCGATCACATGGTCCTGCTGGAGTTCGTGACCGCCGCCGGGATCACTCTCGGCATGG
ACGAGCTGTACAAGCCAAGCTTGAATTCTGCAGATATCCAGCACAGTGGCGGCCGCATGCGTGAAGCCCT
TTTTTCCCAAGATGGCTGGGGCTGTCAGCATGTTAACCAGGATACTAATTGGGAAGTTCCCAGTTCGCCA
GAACCAGCCAATAAGGATGCACCCGGTCCACCAATGTGGAAGCCAAGCATTAACAATGGTACTGATCTTT
GGGAGTCCAATTTGAGAAACGGAGGTCAGCCGGCCGCACAGCAAGTTCCAAAGCCGTCGTGGGGTCATAC
ACCATCCTCTAACTTAGGTGGAACATGGGGTGAGGACGACGATGGCGCCGATAGTAGTAGTGTGTGGACT
GGAGGAGCTGTTAGCAACGCGGGATCCGGAGCTGCAGTGGGAGTAAACCAAGCCGGAGTTAATGTCGGTC
CAGGCGGTGTTGTTTCGTCTGGCGGACCTCAGTGGGGACAAGGTGTCGTTGGCGTCGGACTTGGATCAAC
TGGCGGAAATGGTTCCAGTAACATTACAGGCTCTTCGGGCGTTGCCACGGGAAGCAGTGGCAATTCAAGT
AATGCCGGAAATGGATGGGGCGATCCACGCGAGATTCGTCCACTGGGCGTCGGAGGATCGATGGACATCC
GTAACGTCGAGCACCGTGGAGGAAATGGATCAGGCGCCACATCCAGTGACCCGCGTGATATCCGTATGAT
TGACCCACGCGATCCAATCCGGGGCGACCCACGCGGCATTTCAGGACGCCTCAACGGTACGTCAGAGATG
TGGGGACACCACCCGCAGATGTCGCACAATCAACTGCAGGGAATTAATAAGATGGTCGGACAGAGCGTTG
CGACAGCTAGTACGAGCGTTGGCACGTCAGGATCCGGAATTGGACCAGGCGGACCGGGACCAAGCACGGT
TTCGGGAAACATTCCGACGCAATGGGGTCCAGCCCAGCCCGTTAGTGTCGGAGTTAGCGGACCGAAGGAT
ATGTCGAAGCAAATTAGCGGCTGGGAAGAGCCGTCGCCTCCCCCACAACGCCGTAGCATCCCAAATTATG
ACGACGGAACGTCCCTCTGGGGACAACAGACACGCGTCCCGGCCGCTAGTGGACATTGGAAGGATATGAC
AGACTCCATTGGACGCAGCAGCCACCTGATGCGCGGACAGAGTCAGACCGGCGGAATTGGCATTGCTGGA
GTTGGAAATAGCAATGTTCCAGTGGGAGCCAATCCAAGTAATCCTATAAGCAGTGTAGTTGGACCTCAAG
CCCGGATTCCATCTGTGGGCGGCGTACAACACAAACCAGACGGCGGCGCTATGTGGGTGCATTCCGGCAA
TGTAGGTGGCAGAAATAATGTTGCTGCTGTTACTACTTGGGGAGATGACACTCATAGCGTTAATGTCGGC
GCTCCCAGCAGTGGCAGTGTATCCAGCAACAATTGGGTTGATGACAAGTCCAACTCAACCTTGGCACAAA
ACTCTTGGAGCGACCCGGCCCCTGTTGGAGTTAGTTGGGGCAATAAGCAAAGCAAACCGCCAAGCAATAG
TGCTTCATCAGGTTGGAGCACTGCTGCGGGCGTGGTGGATGGGGTTGATCTAGGATCTGAGTGGAACACG
CACGGGGGGATTATTGGAAAATCTCAGCAACAACAAAAACTAGCGGGACTTAACGTGGGAATGGTGAACG
TAATTAACGCGGAGATCATTAAGCAAAGCAAGCAATACAGGATCCTTGTCGAGAACGGCTTTAAAAAGGA
AGATGTAGAGCGGGCATTAGTGATTGCTAATATGAACATCGAAGAGGCAGCCGATATGCTCCGTGCCAAC
TCATCCCTATCAATGGATGGTTGGCGTCGACATGATGAGTCCCTTGGATCTTATGCCGACCACAATAGTT
CAACAAGCAGCGGTGGATTTGCTGGTCGTTACCCGGTCAACAGTGGACAACCTTCAATGTCCTTTCCTCA
TAATAACCTTATGAATAACATGGGAGGTACCGCTGTTACTGGAGGTAACAACAATACAAACATGACAGCT
TTACAGGTGCAAAAGTATTTAAATCAAGGGCAACATGGTGTCGCTGTTGGACCGCAAGCCGTTGGTAATT
CTTCAGCAGTATCTGTCGGATTTGGTCAGAACACGTCTAACGCAGCAGTGGCAGGAGCAGCCTCTGCAAA
TATAGCAGCAAATACAAACAACCAACCGTCTGGTCAGCAAATTCGCATGCTAGGCCAGCAAATTCAGTTG
GCCATTCATAGTGGTTTCATATCTAGTCAGATATTGACTCAACCGCTAACTCAAACAACCCTTAACCTTT
TAAACCAACTTCTTAGCAATATTAAGCATCTCCAGGCTGCACAGCAATCCCTTACCCGCGGGGGAAATGT
CAATCCAATGGCAGTGAATGTGGCTATATCTAAATACAAGCAGCAAATCCAGAATTTACAGAACCAGATA
AGTGCACAACAGGCTGTGTATGTAAAACAGCAAAATATGCAACCAACTTCACAACAACAACAGCCCCAAC
AACAGCAACTTCCTTCTGTTCATCTAAGTAACTCAGGCAACGACTATTTAAGAGGTCACGATGCAATAAA
TAATTTGCAAAGCAACTTTTCTGAGCTCAATATTAATAAGCCAAGTGGATATCAAGGAGCGTCCAATCAA
CAATCCCGATTAAATCAGTGGAAGCTTCCAGTATTAGATAAGGAGATCAACTCTGACAGTACGGAATTTT
CTCGTGCCCCAGGTGCAACGAAACAAAATTTGACGGCCAACACAAGCAACATAAACTCTTTGGGTCTTCA
AAACGATAGTACATGGTCAACTGGACGCAGTATTGGTGACGGTTGGCCTGATCCCTCATCTGATCCTAGG
AACGAGAATAAAGACTGGTCTGTTGCTCAGCCAACTTCAGCAGCAACTGCTTACACTGATCTGGTCCAAG
AGTTTGAGCCAGGCAAGCCATGGAAGGGTTCACAGATCAAAAGCATAGAAGATGATCCCAGCATTACACC
AGGAAGCGTTGCTAGATCTCCATTGTCTATTAATTCGACGCCAAAAGATGCTGACATATTTGCCAATACC
GGTAAAAATTCACCGACTGATTTACCGCCACTAAGTTTATCGTCGTCTACATGGAGTTTTAATCCAAACC
AAAATTATCCGAGTCACAGTTGGTCTGACAATAGTCAACAATGTACCGCCACTTCGGAGCTTTGGACAAG
CCCGCTAAATAAATCATCGTCTCGAGGTCCCCCGCCAGGATTGACTGCCAATTCAAATAAATCTGCAAAT
AGTAATGCGTCAACGCCAACAACTATTACCGGAGGTGCGAATGGATGGTTACAGCCTCGAAGTGGCGGTG
TTCAAACCACAAACACTAATTGGACAGGTGGTAACACCACTTGGGGCTCCAGTTGGTTGCTTTTGAAAAA
TCTAACAGCACAGATTGATGGTCCTACTTTGCGTACACTGTGTATGCAGCATGGGCCCCTTGTCAGCTTT
CACCCGTATTTGAACCAAGGAATTGCCTTATGTAAATATACTACTCGTGAGGAGGCGAACAAGGCGCAAA
TGGCGTTAAACAACTGTGTCCTCGCCAACACCACAATATTTGCTGAATCTCCCAGCGAGAACGAGGTGCA
AAGCATTATGCAGCACTTACCACAAACTCCTTCCTCTACAAGCTCTAGTGGAACTAGTGGTGGCAACGTC
GGAGGCGTCGGCACTTCAGCCAATAATGCAAACAGTGGTTCTGCAGCTTGTCTGTCCGGAAACAATAGCG
GCAACGGAAACGGCAGCGCGAGCGGCGCCGGCAGCGGCAACAATGGCAACAGTAGCTGCAACAACAGTGC
CGCCGGGGGGGGCAGCAGCAGCAACAACACGATTACCACTGTAGCAAATTCGAATCTTGTTGGTTCTAGT
GGCTCTGTCTCAAATTCCTCTGGCGTTACTGCTAACTCTAGTACTGTTTCTGTAGTTAGTTGTACAGCGA
GTGGGAATTCCATAAATGGGGCAGGTACTGCAAACAGTTCTGGTTCAAAGAGTAGTGCAAACAATTTAGC
TAGCGGCCAGTCTAGCGCTTCTAACTTAACTAATAGCACCAATTCAACATGGCGACAAACTAGCCAAAAC
CAAGCTCTTCAAAGTCAAAGCAGGCCATCAGGCAGAGAAGCTGACTTTGATTATATATCTCTCGTTTATT
CCATTGTTGATGATTAATCTAGAGGGCCCGCGGTTCGAAGGTAAGCCTATCCCTAACCCTCTCCTCGGTC
TCGATTCTACGCGTACCGGTCATCATCACCATCACCATTGAGTTTAAACCCGCTGATCAGCCTCGACTGT
GCCTTCTAAGGCCTGAGCTCGCTGATCAGCCTCGATCGAGGATCCAGACATGATAAGATACATTGATGAG
TTTGGACAAACCACAACTAGAATGCAGTGAAAAAAATGCTTTATTTGTGAAATTTGTGATGCTATTGCTT
TATTTGTAACCATTATAAGCTGCAATAAACAAGTTAACAACAACAATTGCATTCATTTTATGTTTCAGGT
TCAGGGGGAGGTGTGGGAGGTTTTTTAAAGCAAGTAAAACCTCTACAAATGTGGTATGGCTGATTATGAT
CAGTCGACCGATGCCCTTGAGAGCCTTCAACCCAGTCAGCTCCTTCCGGTGGGCGCGGGGCATGACTATC
GTCGCCGCACTTATGACTGTCTTCTTTATCATGCAACTCGTAGGACAGGTGCCGGCAGCGCTCTGGGTCA
TTTTCGGCGAGGACCGCTTTCGCTGGAGCGCGACGATGATCGGCCTGTCGCTTGCGGTATTCGGAATCTT
GCACGCCCTCGCTCAAGCCTTCGTCACTGGTCCCGCCACCAAACGTTTCGGCGAGAAGCAGGCCATTATC
GCCGGCATGGCGGCCGACGCGCTGGGCTACGTCTTGCTGGCGTTCGCGACGCGAGGCTGGATGGCCTTCC
CCATTATGATTCTTCTCGCTTCCGGCGGCATCGGGATGCCCGCGTTGCAGGCCATGCTGTCCAGGCAGGT
AGATGACGACCATCAGGGACAGCTTCAAGGATCGCTCGCGGCTCTTACCAGCCAGCAAAAGGCCAGGAAC
CGTAAAAAGGCCGCGTTGCTGGCGTTTTTCCATAGGCTCCGCCCCCCTGACGAGCATCACAAAAATCGAC
GCTCAAGTCAGAGGTGGCGAAACCCGACAGGACTATAAAGATACCAGGCGTTTCCCCCTGGAAGCTCCCT
CGTGCGCTCTCCTGTTCCGACCCTGCCGCTTACCGGATACCTGTCCGCCTTTCTCCCTTCGGGAAGCGTG
GCGCTTTCTCAATGCTCACGCTGTAGGTATCTCAGTTCGGTGTAGGTCGTTCGCTCCAAGCTGGGCTGTG
TGCACGAACCCCCCGTTCAGCCCGACCGCTGCGCCTTATCCGGTAACTATCGTCTTGAGTCCAACCCGGT
AAGACACGACTTATCGCCACTGGCAGCAGCCACTGGTAACAGGATTAGCAGAGCGAGGTATGTAGGCGGT
GCTACAGAGTTCTTGAAGTGGTGGCCTAACTACGGCTACACTAGAAGGACAGTATTTGGTATCTGCGCTC
TGCTGAAGCCAGTTACCTTCGGAAAAAGAGTTGGTAGCTCTTGATCCGGCAAACAAACCACCGCTGGTAG
CGGTGGTTTTTTTGTTTGCAAGCAGCAGATTACGCGCAGAAAAAAAGGATCTCAAGAAGATCCTTTGATC
TTTTCTACGGGGTCTGACGCTCAGTGGAACGAAAACTCACGTTAAGGGATTTTGGTCATGAGATTATCAA
AAAGGATCTTCACCTAGATCCTTTTAAATTAAAAATGAAGTTTTAAATCAATCTAAAGTATATATGAGTA
AACTTGGTCTGACAGTTACCAATGCTTAATCAGTGAGGCACCTATCTCAGCGATCTGTCTATTTCGTTCA
TCCATAGTTGCCTGACTCCCCGTCGTGTAGATAACTACGATACGGGAGGGCTTACCATCTGGCCCCAGTG
CTGCAATGATACCGCGAGACCCACGCTCACCGGCTCCAGATTTATCAGCAATAAACCAGCCAGCCGGAAG
GGCCGAGCGCAGAAGTGGTCCTGCAACTTTATCCGCCTCCATCCAGTCTATTAATTGTTGCCGGGAAGCT
AGAGTAAGTAGTTCGCCAGTTAATAGTTTGCGCAACGTTGTTGCCATTGCTGCAGGCATCGTGGTGTCAC
GCTCGTCGTTTGGTATGGCTTCATTCAGCTCCGGTTCCCAACGATCAAGGCGAGTTACATGATCCCCCAT
GTTGTGCAAAAAAGCGGTTAGCTCCTTCGGTCCTCCGATCGTTGTCAGAAGTAAGTTGGCCGCAGTGTTA
TCACTCATGGTTATGGCAGCACTGCATAATTCTCTTACTGTCATGCCATCCGTAAGATGCTTTTCTGTGA
CTGGTGAGTACTCAACCAAGTCATTCTGAGAATAGTGTATGCGGCGACCGAGTTGCTCTTGCCCGGCGTC
AACACGGGATAATACCGCGCCACATAGCAGAACTTTAAAAGTGCTCATCATTGGAAAACGTTCTTCGGGG
CGAAAACTCTCAAGGATCTTACCGCTGTTGAGATCCAGTTCGATGTAACCCACTCGTGCACCCAACTGAT
CTTCAGCATCTTTTACTTTCACCAGCGTTTCTGGGTGAGCAAAAACAGGAAGGCAAAATGCCGCAAAAAA
GGGAATAAGGGCGACACGGAAATGTTGAATACTCATACTCTTCCTTTTTCAATATTATTGAAGCATTTAT
CAGGGTTATTGTCTCATGAGCGGATACATATTTGAATGTATTTAGAAAAATAAACAAATAGGGGTTCCGC
GCACATTTCCCCGAAAAGTGCCACCTGACGTCTAAGAAACCATTATTATCATGACATTAACCTATAAAAA
TAGGCGTATCACGAGGCCCTTTCGT
Features (pLannotate 1.2.2; 10 found; start..end, strand, type, name):
     56..2568    +  promoter       Ac5 promoter: Drosophila melanogaster actin 5C promoter
   2588..3304    +  CDS            EGFP: EGFP is a basic (constitutively fluorescent) green fluorescent protein published in 1996, derived from Aequorea victoria. It is reported to be a rapidly-maturing weak dimer with moderate acid sensitivity.
   3347..7504    +  CDS            gw: GAWKY_DROME - Also known as GW182 From Drosophila melanogaster (Fruit fly).
   7530..7571    +  CDS            V5 tag: epitope tag from simian virus 5
   7671..7805    -  polyA_signal   SV40 poly(A) signal: SV40 polyadenylation signal
   7828..7912    -  CDS            large T antigen (fragment): large T antigen from SV40 (simian virus 40)
   7913..8383    +  CDS            TcR (fragment): tetracycline efflux protein; tet; confers resistance to tetracycline
   8427..9015    -  rep_origin     ori: high-copy-number ColE1/pMB1/pBR322/pUC origin of replication
   9186..10046   -  CDS            AmpR: β-lactamase; bla; confers resistance to ampicillin, carbenicillin, and related antibiotics
  10047..10151   -  promoter       AmpR promoter: bla
