[The description below was written by a language model from this plasmid's Addgene catalogue record and pLannotate feature annotations shown in this document.]
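Description:
pAc5.1B-EGFP-DmGW182-AvrII-dsRNAres_L is a 10,245-nt insect expression plasmid for producing GFP-tagged Drosophila melanogaster GW182 (the gw gene product) in fly cells. The catalogue lists the backbone as unknown, although the name and the annotated parts point to a pAc5.1-type vector. It is maintained in E. coli through a ColE1/pUC-type origin and selected with ampicillin via the β-lactamase gene and its bla promoter. The record lists the plasmid as low copy even though the origin annotation is of the high-copy class. Short fragments matching a tetracycline resistance gene and SV40 large T antigen are also annotated. These appear to be non-functional backbone remnants.

Expression is driven by the constitutive Drosophila actin 5C (Ac5) promoter. EGFP lies immediately downstream, followed on the same strand by the gw coding sequence, an arrangement consistent with an N-terminal EGFP fusion. A V5 epitope sequence follows the insert, but the table does not show whether it is in frame or separated from gw by a stop codon. An SV40 polyadenylation signal is annotated downstream, on the opposite strand. Relative to the reference transcript, the insert carries two amino-acid changes (V704A and N799S) and one silent substitution.

The "dsRNAres" label indicates a version of the coding sequence made resistant to a dsRNA, and "AvrII" presumably refers to an introduced restriction site, though the record details neither. Such a construct is typically used in complementation assays. Endogenous GW182 is depleted by RNAi in cultured fly cells, and the resistant tagged protein is expressed in its place. This fits the associated study of how GW182 proteins and their PABPC1-binding sites contribute to miRNA-mediated gene silencing.
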