Addgene plasmid #146826: pAc5.1B-EGFP-DmGW182-AvrII-dsRNAres_L
Purpose: Insect Expression of DmGW182-dsRNAres
Depositing lab: Elisa Izaurralde. Depositing organization: Max Planck Institute for Developmental Biology. Publication: Two PABPC1-binding sites in GW182 proteins promote miRNA-mediated gene silencing. Huntzinger E, Braun JE, Heimstädt S, Zekri L, Izaurralde E. EMBO J. 2010 Dec 15;29(24):4146-60. doi: 10.1038/emboj.2010.274 PubMed 21063388.
Backbone
  Vector backbone: Unknown
  Vector type: Insect Expression
Growth in bacteria
  Bacterial resistance: Ampicillin, 100 μg/mL
  Growth temperature: 37°C
  Growth strain: DH5alpha
  Copy number: Low Copy
Gene/Insert
  Gene/Insert name: DmGW182-dsRNAres
  Species: D. melanogaster (fly)
  Mutation: Two non silent mutations V704A and N799S and one silent mutation G2295A compared to the sequence given by NM_166780 varA
  Entrez Gene: gw (a.k.a. Dmel_CG31992, CG11484, CG31992, CG9905, Dmel\CG31992, GQ182, GW, GW182, Gw, Gw182, anon-EST:Posey205, dGW182, gw182)
  Cloning method: Unknown
Terms and licenses: Academic/Nonprofit Terms; Industry Terms: Not Available to Industry
Depositor comments: Plasmids from this collection were made available to the research community and donated after the lab closed. Please note that the sequence provided by the depositing laboratory may be theoretical/predicted or based on Sanger sequencing results. There may be discrepancies between sequencing results obtained by Addgene and the depositor sequence. If an Addgene verified sequence is not available, please contact before placing your order to request that our lab fully sequence the plasmid.
How to cite: pAc5.1B-EGFP-DmGW182-AvrII-dsRNAres_L was a gift from Elisa Izaurralde (Addgene plasmid # 146826 ; http://n2t.net/addgene:146826 ; RRID:Addgene_146826)
